LOCUS       Exported 8323 bp ds-DNA circular SYN 13-MAY-2021
DEFINITION  3rd generation lentiviral gRNA plasmid targeting human ETNK2.
ACCESSION   .
VERSION     .
KEYWORDS    ETNK2 gRNA (BRDN0001149306)
SOURCE      synthetic DNA construct
  ORGANISM  synthetic DNA construct
REFERENCE   1 (bases 1 to 8323)
  AUTHORS   Doench JG, Fusi N, Sullender M, Hegde M, Vaimberg EW, Donovan KF,
            Smith I, Tothova Z, Wilen C, Orchard R, Virgin HW, Listgarten J,
            Root DE
  TITLE     Optimized sgRNA design to maximize activity and minimize off-target
            effects of CRISPR-Cas9.
  JOURNAL   Nat Biotechnol. 2016 Jan 18. doi: 10.1038/nbt.3437.
  PUBMED    26780180
REFERENCE   2 (bases 1 to 8323)
  AUTHORS   .
  TITLE     Direct Submission
  JOURNAL   Exported May 13, 2021 from SnapGene Server 1.1.58
            http://www.snapgene.com
FEATURES             Location/Qualifiers
     source          1..8323
                     /organism="synthetic DNA construct"
                     /mol_type="other DNA"
     promoter        87..1265
                     /label=EF-1-alpha promoter
                     /note="strong constitutive promoter for human elongation
                     factor EF-1-alpha"
     intron          318..1256
                     /label=EF-1-alpha intron A
                     /note="intron upstream of the start codon of human
                     EF-1-alpha"
     primer_bind     1213..1233
                     /label=EF1a-F
                     /note="Human elongation factor-1a promoter, forward primer"
     CDS             1278..1877
                     /codon_start=1
                     /gene="pac from Streptomyces alboniger"
                     /product="puromycin N-acetyltransferase"
                     /label=PuroR
                     /note="confers resistance to puromycin"
                     /translation="MTEYKPTVRLATRDDVPRAVRTLAAAFADYPATRHTVDPDRHIER
                     VTELQELFLTRVGLDIGKVWVADDGAAVAVWTTPESVEAGAVFAEIGPRMAELSGSRLA
                     AQQQMEGLLAPHRPKEPAWFLATVGVSPDHQGKGLGSAVVLPGVEAAERAGVPAFLETS
                     APRNLPFYERLGFTVTADVEVPEGPRTWCMTRKPGA"
     primer_bind     complement(1278..1297)
                     /label=Puro-R
                     /note="Puromycin resistance gene, reverse primer. Also
                     called puro-variant-R"
     primer_bind     1774..1794
                     /label=Puro-F
                     /note="Puromycin resistance gene, forward primer"
     misc_feature    1893..2481
                     /label=WPRE
                     /note="woodchuck hepatitis virus posttranscriptional
                     regulatory element"
     primer_bind     complement(1946..1966)
                     /label=WPRE-R
                     /note="WPRE, reverse primer"
     CDS             complement(2364..2375)
                     /codon_start=1
                     /product="Factor Xa recognition and cleavage site"
                     /label=Factor Xa site
                     /translation="IEGR"
     LTR             2553..2786
                     /label=3' LTR (Delta-U3)
                     /note="self-inactivating 3' long terminal repeat (LTR) from
                     HIV-1"
     polyA_signal    2864..2985
                     /label=SV40 poly(A) signal
                     /note="SV40 polyadenylation signal"
     primer_bind     complement(2901..2920)
                     /label=SV40pA-R
                     /note="SV40 polyA, reverse primer"
     primer_bind     2955..2974
                     /label=EBV-rev
                     /note="SV40 polyA terminator, reverse primer"
     rep_origin      3025..3160
                     /label=SV40 ori
                     /note="SV40 origin of replication"
     primer_bind     3087..3106
                     /label=SV40pro-F
                     /note="SV40 promoter/origin, forward primer"
     primer_bind     complement(3180..3199)
                     /label=T7
                     /note="T7 promoter, forward primer"
     promoter        complement(3181..3199)
                     /label=T7 promoter
                     /note="promoter for bacteriophage T7 RNA polymerase"
     primer_bind     complement(3209..3226)
                     /label=M13 Forward
                     /note="In lacZ gene. Also called M13-F20 or M13 (-21)
                     Forward"
     primer_bind     complement(3209..3225)
                     /label=M13 fwd
                     /note="common sequencing primer, one of multiple similar
                     variants"
     primer_bind     complement(3218..3240)
                     /label=M13/pUC Forward
                     /note="In lacZ gene"
     rep_origin      3367..3822
                     /direction=RIGHT
                     /label=f1 ori
                     /note="f1 bacteriophage origin of replication; arrow
                     indicates direction of (+) strand synthesis"
     primer_bind     complement(3454..3473)
                     /label=F1ori-R
                     /note="F1 origin, reverse primer"
     primer_bind     3664..3685
                     /label=F1ori-F
                     /note="F1 origin, forward primer"
     promoter        3848..3952
                     /gene="bla"
                     /label=AmpR promoter
     CDS             3953..4813
                     /codon_start=1
                     /gene="bla"
                     /product="beta-lactamase"
                     /label=AmpR
                     /note="confers resistance to ampicillin, carbenicillin, and
                     related antibiotics"
                     /translation="MSIQHFRVALIPFFAAFCLPVFAHPETLVKVKDAEDQLGARVGYI
                     ELDLNSGKILESFRPEERFPMMSTFKVLLCGAVLSRIDAGQEQLGRRIHYSQNDLVEYS
                     PVTEKHLTDGMTVRELCSAAITMSDNTAANLLLTTIGGPKELTAFLHNMGDHVTRLDRW
                     EPELNEAIPNDERDTTMPVAMATTLRKLLTGELLTLASRQQLIDWMEADKVAGPLLRSA
                     LPAGWFIADKSGAGERGSRGIIAALGPDGKPSRIVVIYTTGSQATMDERNRQIAEIGAS
                     LIKHW"
     primer_bind     complement(4171..4190)
                     /label=Amp-R
                     /note="Ampicillin resistance gene, reverse primer"
     rep_origin      4984..5572
                     /direction=RIGHT
                     /label=ori
                     /note="high-copy-number ColE1/pMB1/pBR322/pUC origin of
                     replication"
     primer_bind     5473..5492
                     /label=pBR322ori-F
                     /note="pBR322 origin, forward primer"
     primer_bind     5726..5743
                     /label=L4440
                     /note="L4440 vector, forward primer"
     protein_bind    5860..5881
                     /label=CAP binding site
                     /bound_moiety="E. coli catabolite activator protein"
                     /note="CAP binding activates transcription in the presence
                     of cAMP."
     promoter        5896..5926
                     /label=lac promoter
                     /note="promoter for the E. coli lac operon"
     protein_bind    5934..5950
                     /label=lac operator
                     /bound_moiety="lac repressor encoded by lacI"
                     /note="The lac repressor binds to the lac operator to
                     inhibit transcription in E. coli. This inhibition can be
                     relieved by adding lactose or
                     isopropyl-beta-D-thiogalactopyranoside (IPTG)."
     primer_bind     5939..5961
                     /label=M13/pUC Reverse
                     /note="In lacZ gene"
     primer_bind     5958..5974
                     /label=M13 rev
                     /note="common sequencing primer, one of multiple similar
                     variants"
     primer_bind     5958..5974
                     /label=M13 Reverse
                     /note="In lacZ gene. Also called M13-rev"
     primer_bind     5993..6013
                     /label=T3
                     /note="T3 promoter, forward primer"
     promoter        5995..6013
                     /label=T3 promoter
                     /note="promoter for bacteriophage T3 RNA polymerase"
     promoter        6041..6267
                     /label=RSV promoter
                     /note="Rous sarcoma virus enhancer/promoter"
     LTR             6268..6448
                     /label=5' LTR (truncated)
                     /note="truncated 5' long terminal repeat (LTR) from HIV-1"
     misc_feature    6495..6620
                     /label=HIV-1 Psi
                     /note="packaging signal of human immunodeficiency virus
                     type 1"
     misc_feature    7113..7346
                     /label=RRE
                     /note="The Rev response element (RRE) of HIV-1 allows for
                     Rev-dependent mRNA export from the nucleus to the
                     cytoplasm."
     CDS             7531..7575
                     /codon_start=1
                     /product="antigenic peptide corresponding to amino acids
                     655 to 669 of the HIV envelope protein gp41 (Lutje Hulsik
                     et al., 2013)"
                     /label=gp41 peptide
                     /note="recognized by the 2H10 single-chain llama nanobody"
                     /translation="KNEQELLELDKWASL"
     promoter        7753..7993
                     /label=U6 promoter
                     /note="RNA polymerase III promoter for human U6 snRNA"
     primer_bind     7753..7773
                     /label=hU6-F
                     /note="Human U6 promoter, forward primer"
     primer_bind     7924..7943
                     /label=LKO.1 5'
                     /note="Human U6 promoter, forward primer"
     misc_RNA        8023..8098
                     /label=gRNA scaffold
                     /note="guide RNA scaffold for the Streptococcus pyogenes
                     CRISPR/Cas9 system"
     misc_feature    8154..8271
                     /label=cPPT/CTS
                     /note="central polypurine tract and central termination
                     sequence of HIV-1"
ORIGIN
        1 cccgggtgca aagatggata aagttttaaa cagagaggaa tctttgcagc taatggacct
       61 tctaggtctt gaaaggagtg ggaattggct ccggtgcccg tcagtgggca gagcgcacat
      121 cgcccacagt ccccgagaag ttggggggag gggtcggcaa ttgatccggt gcctagagaa
      181 ggtggcgcgg ggtaaactgg gaaagtgatg tcgtgtactg gctccgcctt tttcccgagg
      241 gtgggggaga accgtatata agtgcagtag tcgccgtgaa cgttcttttt cgcaacgggt
      301 ttgccgccag aacacaggta agtgccgtgt gtggttcccg cgggcctggc ctctttacgg
      361 gttatggccc ttgcgtgcct tgaattactt ccacctggct gcagtacgtg attcttgatc
      421 ccgagcttcg ggttggaagt gggtgggaga gttcgaggcc ttgcgcttaa ggagcccctt
      481 cgcctcgtgc ttgagttgag gcctggcctg ggcgctgggg ccgccgcgtg cgaatctggt
      541 ggcaccttcg cgcctgtctc gctgctttcg ataagtctct agccatttaa aatttttgat
      601 gacctgctgc gacgcttttt ttctggcaag atagtcttgt aaatgcgggc caagatctgc
      661 acactggtat ttcggttttt ggggccgcgg gcggcgacgg ggcccgtgcg tcccagcgca
      721 catgttcggc gaggcggggc ctgcgagcgc ggccaccgag aatcggacgg gggtagtctc
      781 aagctggccg gcctgctctg gtgcctggcc tcgcgccgcc gtgtatcgcc ccgccctggg
      841 cggcaaggct ggcccggtcg gcaccagttg cgtgagcgga aagatggccg cttcccggcc
      901 ctgctgcagg gagctcaaaa tggaggacgc ggcgctcggg agagcgggcg ggtgagtcac
      961 ccacacaaag gaaaagggcc tttccgtcct cagccgtcgc ttcatgtgac tccacggagt
     1021 accgggcgcc gtccaggcac ctcgattagt tctcgagctt ttggagtacg tcgtctttag
     1081 gttgggggga ggggttttat gcgatggagt ttccccacac tgagtgggtg gagactgaag
     1141 ttaggccagc ttggcacttg atgtaattct ccttggaatt tgcccttttt gagtttggat
     1201 cttggttcat tctcaagcct cagacagtgg ttcaaagttt ttttcttcca tttcaggtgt
     1261 cgtgacgtac ggccaccatg accgagtaca agcccacggt gcgcctcgcc acccgcgacg
     1321 acgtccccag ggccgtacgc accctcgccg ccgcgttcgc cgactacccc gccacgcgcc
     1381 acaccgtcga tccggaccgc cacatcgagc gggtcaccga gctgcaagaa ctcttcctca
     1441 cgcgcgtcgg gctcgacatc ggcaaggtgt gggtcgcgga cgacggcgcc gccgtggcgg
     1501 tctggaccac gccggagagc gtcgaagcgg gggcggtgtt cgccgagatc ggcccgcgca
     1561 tggccgagtt gagcggttcc cggctggccg cgcagcaaca gatggaaggc ctcctggcgc
     1621 cgcaccggcc caaggagccc gcgtggttcc tggccaccgt cggagtctcg cccgaccacc
     1681 agggcaaggg tctgggcagc gccgtcgtgc tccccggagt ggaggcggcc gagcgcgccg
     1741 gggtgcccgc cttcctggag acctccgcgc cccgcaacct ccccttctac gagcggctcg
     1801 gcttcaccgt caccgccgac gtcgaggtgc ccgaaggacc gcgcacctgg tgcatgaccc
     1861 gcaagcccgg tgcctgaacg cgttaagtcg acaatcaacc tctggattac aaaatttgtg
     1921 aaagattgac tggtattctt aactatgttg ctccttttac gctatgtgga tacgctgctt
     1981 taatgccttt gtatcatgct attgcttccc gtatggcttt cattttctcc tccttgtata
     2041 aatcctggtt gctgtctctt tatgaggagt tgtggcccgt tgtcaggcaa cgtggcgtgg
     2101 tgtgcactgt gtttgctgac gcaaccccca ctggttgggg cattgccacc acctgtcagc
     2161 tcctttccgg gactttcgct ttccccctcc ctattgccac ggcggaactc atcgccgcct
     2221 gccttgcccg ctgctggaca ggggctcggc tgttgggcac tgacaattcc gtggtgttgt
     2281 cggggaaatc atcgtccttt ccttggctgc tcgcctgtgt tgccacctgg attctgcgcg
     2341 ggacgtcctt ctgctacgtc ccttcggccc tcaatccagc ggaccttcct tcccgcggcc
     2401 tgctgccggc tctgcggcct cttccgcgtc ttcgccttcg ccctcagacg agtcggatct
     2461 ccctttgggc cgcctccccg cgtcgacttt aagaccaatg acttacaagg cagctgtaga
     2521 tcttagccac tttttaaaag aaaagggggg actggaaggg ctaattcact cccaacgaag
     2581 acaagatctg ctttttgctt gtactgggtc tctctggtta gaccagatct gagcctggga
     2641 gctctctggc taactaggga acccactgct taagcctcaa taaagcttgc cttgagtgct
     2701 tcaagtagtg tgtgcccgtc tgttgtgtga ctctggtaac tagagatccc tcagaccctt
     2761 ttagtcagtg tggaaaatct ctagcagtac gtatagtagt tcatgtcatc ttattattca
     2821 gtatttataa cttgcaaaga aatgaatatc agagagtgag aggaacttgt ttattgcagc
     2881 ttataatggt tacaaataaa gcaatagcat cacaaatttc acaaataaag catttttttc
     2941 actgcattct agttgtggtt tgtccaaact catcaatgta tcttatcatg tctggctcta
     3001 gctatcccgc ccctaactcc gcccatcccg cccctaactc cgcccagttc cgcccattct
     3061 ccgccccatg gctgactaat tttttttatt tatgcagagg ccgaggccgc ctcggcctct
     3121 gagctattcc agaagtagtg aggaggcttt tttggaggcc tagggacgta cccaattcgc
     3181 cctatagtga gtcgtattac gcgcgctcac tggccgtcgt tttacaacgt cgtgactggg
     3241 aaaaccctgg cgttacccaa cttaatcgcc ttgcagcaca tccccctttc gccagctggc
     3301 gtaatagcga agaggcccgc accgatcgcc cttcccaaca gttgcgcagc ctgaatggcg
     3361 aatgggnnnn nnnnnnnnnn nnnnnnnnnn nnnnnnnnnn nnnnnnnnnn nnnnnnnnnn
     3421 nnnnnnnnnn nnnnnnnnnn nnnnnnnnnn nnnnnnnnnn nnnnnnnnnn nnnnnnnnnn
     3481 nnnnnnnnnn cnnnnnnnnn nnnnnnnnnn nnnnnnnnnn nnnnnnnnnn nnnnnnnnnn
     3541 nnnnnnnnnn nnnnnnnnnn nnnnnnnnnn nnnnnnnnnn nnannnnnnn nnnnnnnnnn
     3601 nnnnnnnnnn nnnnnnnnnn nnnnnnnnnn nncctttgac gttggagtcc acgttcttta
     3661 atagtggact cttgttccaa actggaacaa cactcaaccc tatctcggtc tattcttttg
     3721 atttataagg gattttgccg atttcggcct attggttaaa aaatgagctg atttaacaaa
     3781 aatttaacgc gaattttaac aaaatattaa cgcttacaat ttaggtggca cttttcgggg
     3841 aaatgtgcgc ggaaccccta tttgtttatt tttctaaata cattcaaata tgtatccgct
     3901 catgagacaa taaccctgat aaatgcttca ataatattga aaaaggaaga gtatgagtat
     3961 tcaacatttc cgtgtcgccc ttattccctt ttttgcggca ttttgccttc ctgtttttgc
     4021 tcacccagaa acgctggtga aagtaaaaga tgctgaagat cagttgggtg cacgagtggg
     4081 ttacatcgaa ctggatctca acagcggtaa gatccttgag agttttcgcc ccgaagaacg
     4141 ttttccaatg atgagcactt ttaaagttct gctatgtggc gcggtattat cccgtattga
     4201 cgccgggcaa gagcaactcg gtcgccgcat acactattct cagaatgact tggttgagta
     4261 ctcaccagtc acagaaaagc atcttacgga tggcatgaca gtaagagaat tatgcagtgc
     4321 tgccataacc atgagtgata acactgcggc caacttactt ctgacaacga tcggaggacc
     4381 gaaggagcta accgcttttt tgcacaacat gggggatcat gtaactcgcc ttgatcgttg
     4441 ggaaccggag ctgaatgaag ccataccaaa cgacgagcgt gacaccacga tgcctgtagc
     4501 aatggcaaca acgttgcgca aactattaac tggcgaacta cttactctag cttcccggca
     4561 acaattaata gactggatgg aggcggataa agttgcagga ccacttctgc gctcggccct
     4621 tccggctggc tggtttattg ctgataaatc tggagccggt gagcgtgggt ctcgcggtat
     4681 cattgcagca ctggggccag atggtaagcc ctcccgtatc gtagttatct acacgacggg
     4741 gagtcaggca actatggatg aacgaaatag acagatcgct gagataggtg cctcactgat
     4801 taagcattgg taactgtcag accaagttta ctcatatata ctttagattg atttaaaact
     4861 tcatttttaa tttaaaagga tctaggtgaa gatccttttt gataatctca tgaccaaaat
     4921 cccttaacgt gagttttcgt tccactgagc gtcagacccc gtagaaaaga tcaaaggatc
     4981 ttcttgagat cctttttttc tgcgcgtaat ctgctgcttg caaacaaaaa aaccaccgct
     5041 accagcggtg gtttgtttgc cggatcaaga gctaccaact ctttttccga aggtaactgg
     5101 cttcagcaga gcgcagatac caaatactgt tcttctagtg tagccgtagt taggccacca
     5161 cttcaagaac tctgtagcac cgcctacata cctcgctctg ctaatcctgt taccagtggc
     5221 tgctgccagt ggcgataagt cgtgtcttac cgggttggac tcaagacgat agttaccgga
     5281 taaggcgcag cggtcgggct gaacgggggg ttcgtgcaca cagcccagct tggagcgaac
     5341 gacctacacc gaactgagat acctacagcg tgagctatga gaaagcgcca cgcttcccga
     5401 agggagaaag gcggacaggt atccggtaag cggcagggtc ggaacaggag agcgcacgag
     5461 ggagcttcca gggggaaacg cctggtatct ttatagtcct gtcgggtttc gccacctctg
     5521 acttgagcgt cgatttttgt gatgctcgtc aggggggcgg agcctatgga aaaacgccag
     5581 caacgcggcc tttttacggt tcctggcctt ttgctggcct tttgctcaca tgttctttcc
     5641 tgcgttatcc cctgattctg tggataaccg tattaccgcc tttgagtgag ctgataccgc
     5701 tcgccgcagc cgaacgaccg agcgcagcga gtcagtgagc gaggaagcgg aagagcgccc
     5761 aatacgcaaa ccgcctctcc ccgcgcgttg gccgattcat taatgcagct ggcacgacag
     5821 gtttcccgac tggaaagcgg gcagtgagcg caacgcaatt aatgtgagtt agctcactca
     5881 ttaggcaccc caggctttac actttatgct tccggctcgt atgttgtgtg gaattgtgag
     5941 cggataacaa tttcacacag gaaacagcta tgaccatgat tacgccaagc gcgcaattaa
     6001 ccctcactaa agggaacaaa agctggagct gcaagcttaa tgtagtctta tgcaatactc
     6061 ttgtagtctt gcaacatggt aacgatgagt tagcaacatg ccttacaagg agagaaaaag
     6121 caccgtgcat gccgattggt ggaagtaagg tggtacgatc gtgccttatt aggaaggcaa
     6181 cagacgggtc tgacatggat tggacgaacc actgaattgc cgcattgcag agatattgta
     6241 tttaagtgcc tagctcgata cataaacggg tctctctggt tagaccagat ctgagcctgg
     6301 gagctctctg gctaactagg gaacccactg cttaagcctc aataaagctt gccttgagtg
     6361 cttcaagtag tgtgtgcccg tctgttgtgt gactctggta actagagatc cctcagaccc
     6421 ttttagtcag tgtggaaaat ctctagcagt ggcgcccgaa cagggacttg aaagcgaaag
     6481 ggaaaccaga ggagctctct cgacgcagga ctcggcttgc tgaagcgcgc acggcaagag
     6541 gcgaggggcg gcgactggtg agtacgccaa aaattttgac tagcggaggc tagaaggaga
     6601 gagatgggtg cgagagcgtc agtattaagc gggggagaat tagatcgcga tgggaaaaaa
     6661 ttcggttaag gccaggggga aagaaaaaat ataaattaaa acatatagta tgggcaagca
     6721 gggagctaga acgattcgca gttaatcctg gcctgttaga aacatcagaa ggctgtagac
     6781 aaatactggg acagctacaa ccatcccttc agacaggatc agaagaactt agatcattat
     6841 ataatacagt agcaaccctc tattgtgtgc atcaaaggat agagataaaa gacaccaagg
     6901 aagctttaga caagatagag gaagagcaaa acaaaagtaa gaccaccgca cagcaagcgg
     6961 ccgctgatct tcagacctgg aggaggagat atgagggaca attggagaag tgaattatat
     7021 aaatataaag tagtaaaaat tgaaccatta ggagtagcac ccaccaaggc aaagagaaga
     7081 gtggtgcaga gagaaaaaag agcagtggga ataggagctt tgttccttgg gttcttggga
     7141 gcagcaggaa gcactatggg cgcagcgtca atgacgctga cggtacaggc cagacaatta
     7201 ttgtctggta tagtgcagca gcagaacaat ttgctgaggg ctattgaggc gcaacagcat
     7261 ctgttgcaac tcacagtctg gggcatcaag cagctccagg caagaatcct ggctgtggaa
     7321 agatacctaa aggatcaaca gctcctgggg atttggggtt gctctggaaa actcatttgc
     7381 accactgctg tgccttggaa tgctagttgg agtaataaat ctctggaaca gatttggaat
     7441 cacacgacct ggatggagtg ggacagagaa attaacaatt acacaagctt aatacactcc
     7501 ttaattgaag aatcgcaaaa ccagcaagaa aagaatgaac aagaattatt ggaattagat
     7561 aaatgggcaa gtttgtggaa ttggtttaac ataacaaatt ggctgtggta tataaaatta
     7621 ttcataatga tagtaggagg cttggtaggt ttaagaatag tttttgctgt actttctata
     7681 gtgaatagag ttaggcaggg atattcacca ttatcgtttc agacccacct cccaaccccg
     7741 aggggaccca gagagggcct atttcccatg attccttcat atttgcatat acgatacaag
     7801 gctgttagag agataattag aattaatttg actgtaaaca caaagatatt agtacaaaat
     7861 acgtgacgta gaaagtaata atttcttggg tagtttgcag ttttaaaatt atgttttaaa
     7921 atggactatc atatgcttac cgtaacttga aagtatttcg atttcttggc tttatatatc
     7981 ttgtggaaag gacgaaacac cgggaaatgc cgaagtacgc gagttttaga gctagaaata
     8041 gcaagttaaa ataaggctag tccgttatca acttgaaaaa gtggcaccga gtcggtgctt
     8101 ttttaagctt ggcgtaacta gatcttgaga caaatggcag tattcatcca caattttaaa
     8161 agaaaagggg ggattggggg gtacagtgca ggggaaagaa tagtagacat aatagcaaca
     8221 gacatacaaa ctaaagaatt acaaaaacaa attacaaaaa ttcaaaattt tcgggtttat
     8281 tacagggaca gcagagatcc actttggcgc cggctcgagg ggg
//
