[The description below was written by a language model from this plasmid's Addgene catalogue record and the feature table of its GenBank file.]
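Description:
ETNK2 gRNA (BRDN0001149306) is a third-generation lentiviral guide RNA plasmid built on the lentiGuide-Puro backbone, carrying a single CRISPR guide directed against human ETNK2 (ethanolamine kinase 2). The 8.3 kb circular construct is propagated in E. coli as a high-copy plasmid through its ColE1/pUC-type origin and is selected with ampicillin via the bla gene. An f1 origin, an SV40 origin, and flanking T7, T3 and lac promoter elements remain from the parental cloning vector.

The lentiviral transfer cassette begins with an RSV promoter fused to a truncated HIV-1 5' LTR, which drives Tat-independent production of the genomic RNA in packaging cells. This is followed by the Psi packaging signal and the Rev response element for Rev-dependent nuclear export, with a cPPT/CTS element annotated further downstream, after the guide cassette. The cassette ends in a U3-deleted, self-inactivating 3' LTR followed by an SV40 polyadenylation signal. Within it, a human U6 RNA polymerase III promoter transcribes the ETNK2-specific spacer joined to the Streptococcus pyogenes Cas9 gRNA scaffold. Downstream, an EF-1-alpha promoter with its first intron expresses puromycin N-acetyltransferase, so transduced mammalian cells can be selected with puromycin, and a WPRE enhances transcript expression.

The plasmid does not encode Cas9, so it is meant to be used with a separate Cas9 lentiviral vector or in cells that already express the nuclease. The guide was designed against several ETNK2 reference transcripts and is part of a human kinome gRNA collection, which fits its use for targeted knockout of ETNK2 in human cells.
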