Addgene plasmid #76169: ETNK2 gRNA (BRDN0001149306)
Purpose: 3rd generation lentiviral gRNA plasmid targeting human ETNK2
Depositing lab: John Doench & David Root. Depositing organization: Broad Institute. Publication: Optimized sgRNA design to maximize activity and minimize off-target effects of CRISPR-Cas9. Doench JG, Fusi N, Sullender M, Hegde M, Vaimberg EW, Donovan KF, Smith I, Tothova Z, Wilen C, Orchard R, Virgin HW, Listgarten J, Root DE. Nat Biotechnol. 2016 Jan 18. doi: 10.1038/nbt.3437. PubMed 26780180.
Backbone
  Vector backbone: lentiGuide-Puro
  Backbone manufacturer: Zhang Lab (Addgene plasmid # 52963)
  Vector type: Mammalian Expression, Lentiviral, CRISPR
  Selectable markers: Puromycin
Growth in bacteria
  Bacterial resistance: Ampicillin, 100 μg/mL
  Growth temperature: 37°C
  Growth strain: DH5alpha
  Copy number: High Copy
Gene/Insert
  Gene/Insert name: ETNK2 (alt names: ETNK2; NM_001297760.1)
  gRNA/shRNA sequence: GGAAATGCCGAAGTACGCGA
  Species: H. sapiens (human)
  Entrez Gene: ETNK2 (a.k.a. EKI2, FLJ10761, HMFT1716, RP11-74C13.2)
  Promoter: hU6
  Cloning method: Unknown
  Sequencing primers: 5′ U6-F; 3′ pS2-R
Terms and licenses: Academic/Nonprofit Terms; Industry Terms: Not Available to Industry
Depositor comments: The gRNA was designed to target the following Genbank reference sequence(s): NM_001297760.1,NM_001297762.1,NM_018208.3. Note that this plasmid does NOT contain Cas9. It should be used in conjunction with lentiCas9-Blast (Addgene #52962) or otherwise with cell lines already expressing Cas9. Browse the full kinome gRNA library at http://www.addgene.org/pooled-library/broadgpp-human-kinome/ or visit http://www.broadinstitute.org/rnai/public/ for detailed protocols and information.
How to cite: ETNK2 gRNA (BRDN0001149306) was a gift from John Doench & David Root (Addgene plasmid # 76169 ; http://n2t.net/addgene:76169 ; RRID:Addgene_76169)
