>Addgene plasmid #76169 | ETNK2 gRNA (BRDN0001149306) | depositor partial sequence | sequence record 143629 | Target Sequence
GGAAATGCCGAAGTACGCGA
