>Addgene plasmid #76169 | ETNK2 gRNA (BRDN0001149306) | addgene partial sequence | sequence record 185319 | hU6-F
TAGAAAGTAATAATTTCTTGGGTAGTTTGCAGTTTTAAAATTATGTTTTAAAATGGACTATCATATGCTT
ACCGTAACTTGAAAGTATTTCGATTTCTTGGCTTTATATATCTTGTGGAAAGGACGAAACACCGGGAAAT
GCCGAAGTACGCGAGTTTTAGAGCTAGAAATAGCAAGTTAAAATAAGGCTAGTCCGTTATCAACTTGAAA
AAGTGGCACCGAGTCGGTGCTTTTTTAAGCTTGGCGTAACTAGATCTTGAGACAAATGGCAGTATTCATC
CACAATTTTAAAAGAAAAGGGGGGATTGGGGGGTACAGTGCAGGGGAAAGAATAGTAGACATAATAGCAA
CAGACATACAAACTAAAGAATTACAAAAACAAATTACAAAAATTCAAAATTTTCGGGTTTATTACAGGGA
CAGCAGAGATCCACTTTGGCGCCGGCTCGAGGGGGCCCGGGTGCAAAGATGGATAAAGTTTTAAACAGAG
AGGAATCTTTGCAGCTAATGGACCTTCTAGGTCTTGAAAGGAGTGGGAATTGGCTCCGGTGCCCGTCAGT
GGGCAGAGCG
